>Addgene plasmid #70019 | pTC223 | depositor full sequence | sequence record 124558 | pTC223 sequence 17961 bps
TGGCAGGATATATTGTGGTGTAAACAAATTGACGCTTAGACAACTTAATAACACATTGCGGACGTTTTTA
ATGTAGAGCTCAAAGTTTAACGCGTTAGCAGAAGGCATGTTGTTGTGACTCCGAGGGGTTGCCTCAAACT
CTATCTTATAACCGGCGTGGAGGCATGGAGGCAGGGGTATTTTGGTCATTTTAATAGATAGTGGAAAATG
ACGTGGAATTTACTTAAAGACGAAGTCTTTGCGACAAGGGGGGGCCCACGCCGAATTTAATATTACCGGC
GTGGCCCCCCCTTATCGCGAGTGCTTTAGCACGAGCGGTCCAGATTTAAAGTAGAAAATTTCCCGCCCAC
TAGGGTTAAAGGTGTTCACACTATAAAAGCATATACGATGTGATGGTATTTGATGGAGCGTATATTGTAT
CAGGTATTTCCGTTGGATACGAATTATTCGTACGACCCTCGGTACCGATCGGCGCGCCAGATTTGCCTTT
TCAATTTCAGAAAGAATGCTAACCCACAGATGGTTAGAGAGGCTTACGCAGCAGGTATCATCAAGACGAT
CTACCCGAGCAATAATCTCCAGGAAATCAAATACCTTCCCAAGAAGGTTAAAGATGCAGTCAAAAGATTC
AGGACTAACTGCATCAAGAACACAGAGAAAGATATATTTCTCAAGATCAGAAGTACTATTCCAGTATGGA
CGATTCAAGGCTTGCTTCACAAACCAAGGCAAGTAATAGAGATTGGAGTCTCTAAAAAGGTAGTTCCCAC
TGAATCAAAGGCCATGGAGTCAAAGATTCAAATAGAGGACCTAACAGAACTCGCCGTAAAGACTGGCGAA
CAGTTCATACAGAGTCTCTTACGACTCAATGACAAGAAGAAAATCTTCGTCAACATGGTGGAGCACGACA
CACTTGTCTACTCCAAAAATATCAAAGATACAGTCTCAGAAGACCAAAGGGCAATTGAGACTTTTCAACA
AAGGGTAATATCCGGAAACCTCCTCGGATTCCATTGCCCAGCTATCTGTCACTTTATTGTGAAGATAGTG
GAAAAGGAAGGTGGCTCCTACAAATGCCATCATTGCGATAAAGGAAAGGCCATCGTTGAAGATGCCTCTG
CCGACAGTGGTCCCAAAGATGGACCCCCACCCACGAGGAGCATCGTGGAAAAAGAAGACGTTCCAACCAC
GTCTTCAAAGCAAGTGGATTGATGTGATATCTCCACTGACGTAAGGGATGACGCACAATCCCACTATCCT
TCGCAAGACCCTTCCTCTATATAAGGAAGTTCATTTCATTTGGAGAGAACACGGGGGACTCCTGCAGGTA
GATCGCTCGTCGACATGGATAAGAAGTACTCTATCGGACTCGATATCGGAACTAACTCTGTGGGATGGGC
TGTGATCACCGATGAGTACAAGGTGCCATCTAAGAAGTTCAAGGTTCTCGGAAACACCGATAGGCACTCT
ATCAAGAAAAACCTTATCGGTGCTCTCCTCTTCGATTCTGGTGAAACTGCTGAGGCTACCAGACTCAAGA
GAACCGCTAGAAGAAGGTACACCAGAAGAAAGAACAGGATCTGCTACCTCCAAGAGATCTTCTCTAACGA
GATGGCTAAAGTGGATGATTCATTCTTCCACAGGCTCGAAGAGTCATTCCTCGTGGAAGAAGATAAGAAG
CACGAGAGGCACCCTATCTTCGGAAACATCGTTGATGAGGTGGCATACCACGAGAAGTACCCTACTATCT
ACCACCTCAGAAAGAAGCTCGTTGATTCTACTGATAAGGCTGATCTCAGGCTCATCTACCTCGCTCTCGC
TCACATGATCAAGTTCAGAGGACACTTCCTCATCGAGGGTGATCTCAACCCTGATAACTCTGATGTGGAT
AAGTTGTTCATCCAGCTCGTGCAGACCTACAACCAGCTTTTCGAAGAGAACCCTATCAACGCTTCAGGTG
TGGATGCTAAGGCTATCCTCTCTGCTAGGCTCTCTAAGTCAAGAAGGCTTGAGAACCTCATTGCTCAGCT
CCCTGGTGAGAAGAAGAACGGACTTTTCGGAAACTTGATCGCTCTCTCTCTCGGACTCACCCCTAACTTC
AAGTCTAACTTCGATCTCGCTGAGGATGCAAAGCTCCAGCTCTCAAAGGATACCTACGATGATGATCTCG
ATAACCTCCTCGCTCAGATCGGAGATCAGTACGCTGATTTGTTCCTCGCTGCTAAGAACCTCTCTGATGC
TATCCTCCTCAGTGATATCCTCAGAGTGAACACCGAGATCACCAAGGCTCCACTCTCAGCTTCTATGATC
AAGAGATACGATGAGCACCACCAGGATCTCACACTTCTCAAGGCTCTTGTTAGACAGCAGCTCCCAGAGA
AGTACAAAGAGATTTTCTTCGATCAGTCTAAGAACGGATACGCTGGTTACATCGATGGTGGTGCATCTCA
AGAAGAGTTCTACAAGTTCATCAAGCCTATCCTCGAGAAGATGGATGGAACCGAGGAACTCCTCGTGAAG
CTCAATAGAGAGGATCTTCTCAGAAAGCAGAGGACCTTCGATAACGGATCTATCCCTCATCAGATCCACC
TCGGAGAGTTGCACGCTATCCTTAGAAGGCAAGAGGATTTCTACCCATTCCTCAAGGATAACAGGGAAAA
GATTGAGAAGATTCTCACCTTCAGAATCCCTTACTACGTGGGACCTCTCGCTAGAGGAAACTCAAGATTC
GCTTGGATGACCAGAAAGTCTGAGGAAACCATCACCCCTTGGAACTTCGAAGAGGTGGTGGATAAGGGTG
CTAGTGCTCAGTCTTTCATCGAGAGGATGACCAACTTCGATAAGAACCTTCCAAACGAGAAGGTGCTCCC
TAAGCACTCTTTGCTCTACGAGTACTTCACCGTGTACAACGAGTTGACCAAGGTTAAGTACGTGACCGAG
GGAATGAGGAAGCCTGCTTTTTTGTCAGGTGAGCAAAAGAAGGCTATCGTTGATCTCTTGTTCAAGACCA
ACAGAAAGGTGACCGTGAAGCAGCTCAAAGAGGATTACTTCAAGAAAATCGAGTGCTTCGATTCAGTTGA
GATTTCTGGTGTTGAGGATAGGTTCAACGCATCTCTCGGAACCTACCACGATCTCCTCAAGATCATTAAG
GATAAGGATTTCTTGGATAACGAGGAAAACGAGGATATCTTGGAGGATATCGTTCTTACCCTCACCCTCT
TTGAAGATAGAGAGATGATTGAAGAAAGGCTCAAGACCTACGCTCATCTCTTCGATGATAAGGTGATGAA
GCAGTTGAAGAGAAGAAGATACACTGGTTGGGGAAGGCTCTCAAGAAAGCTCATTAACGGAATCAGGGAT
AAGCAGTCTGGAAAGACAATCCTTGATTTCCTCAAGTCTGATGGATTCGCTAACAGAAACTTCATGCAGC
TCATCCACGATGATTCTCTCACCTTTAAAGAGGATATCCAGAAGGCTCAGGTTTCAGGACAGGGTGATAG
TCTCCATGAGCATATCGCTAACCTCGCTGGATCTCCTGCAATCAAGAAGGGAATCCTCCAGACTGTGAAG
GTTGTGGATGAGTTGGTGAAGGTGATGGGAAGGCATAAGCCTGAGAACATCGTGATCGAAATGGCTAGAG
AGAACCAGACCACTCAGAAGGGACAGAAGAACTCTAGGGAAAGGATGAAGAGGATCGAGGAAGGTATCAA
AGAGCTTGGATCTCAGATCCTCAAAGAGCACCCTGTTGAGAACACTCAGCTCCAGAATGAGAAGCTCTAC
CTCTACTACCTCCAGAACGGAAGGGATATGTATGTGGATCAAGAGTTGGATATCAACAGGCTCTCTGATT
ACGATGTTGATCATATCGTGCCACAGTCATTCTTGAAGGATGATTCTATCGATAACAAGGTGCTCACCAG
GTCTGATAAGAACAGGGGTAAGAGTGATAACGTGCCAAGTGAAGAGGTTGTGAAGAAAATGAAGAACTAT
TGGAGGCAGCTCCTCAACGCTAAGCTCATCACTCAGAGAAAGTTCGATAACTTGACTAAGGCTGAGAGGG
GAGGACTCTCTGAATTGGATAAGGCAGGATTCATCAAGAGGCAGCTTGTGGAAACCAGGCAGATCACTAA
GCACGTTGCACAGATCCTCGATTCTAGGATGAACACCAAGTACGATGAGAACGATAAGTTGATCAGGGAA
GTGAAGGTTATCACCCTCAAGTCAAAGCTCGTGTCTGATTTCAGAAAGGATTTCCAATTCTACAAGGTGA
GGGAAATCAACAACTACCACCACGCTCACGATGCTTACCTTAACGCTGTTGTTGGAACCGCTCTCATCAA
GAAGTATCCTAAGCTCGAGTCAGAGTTCGTGTACGGTGATTACAAGGTGTACGATGTGAGGAAGATGATC
GCTAAGTCTGAGCAAGAGATCGGAAAGGCTACCGCTAAGTATTTCTTCTACTCTAACATCATGAATTTCT
TCAAGACCGAGATTACCCTCGCTAACGGTGAGATCAGAAAGAGGCCACTCATCGAGACAAACGGTGAAAC
AGGTGAGATCGTGTGGGATAAGGGAAGGGATTTCGCTACCGTTAGAAAGGTGCTCTCTATGCCACAGGTG
AACATCGTTAAGAAAACCGAGGTGCAGACCGGTGGATTCTCTAAAGAGTCTATCCTCCCTAAGAGGAACT
CTGATAAGCTCATTGCTAGGAAGAAGGATTGGGACCCTAAGAAATACGGTGGTTTCGATTCTCCTACCGT
GGCTTACTCTGTTCTCGTTGTGGCTAAGGTTGAGAAGGGAAAGAGTAAGAAGCTCAAGTCTGTTAAGGAA
CTTCTCGGAATCACTATCATGGAAAGGTCATCTTTCGAGAAGAACCCAATCGATTTCCTCGAGGCTAAGG
GATACAAAGAGGTTAAGAAGGATCTCATCATCAAGCTCCCAAAGTACTCACTCTTCGAACTCGAGAACGG
TAGAAAGAGGATGCTCGCTTCTGCTGGTGAGCTTCAAAAGGGAAACGAGCTTGCTCTCCCATCTAAGTAC
GTTAACTTTCTTTACCTCGCTTCTCACTACGAGAAGTTGAAGGGATCTCCAGAAGATAACGAGCAGAAGC
AACTTTTCGTTGAGCAGCACAAGCACTACTTGGATGAGATCATCGAGCAGATCTCTGAGTTCTCTAAAAG
GGTGATCCTCGCTGATGCAAACCTCGATAAGGTGTTGTCTGCTTACAACAAGCACAGAGATAAGCCTATC
AGGGAACAGGCAGAGAACATCATCCATCTCTTCACCCTTACCAACCTCGGTGCTCCTGCTGCTTTCAAGT
ACTTCGATACAACCATCGATAGGAAGAGATACACCTCTACCAAAGAAGTGCTCGATGCTACCCTCATCCA
TCAGTCTATCACTGGACTCTACGAGACTAGGATCGATCTCTCACAGCTCGGTGGTGATTCAAGGGCTGAT
CCTAAGAAGAAGAGGAAGGTTTGACTCGAGATATGAAGATGAAGATGAAATATTTGGTGTGTCAAATAAA
AAGCTTGTGTGCTTAAGTTTGTGTTTTTTTCTTGGCTTGTTGTGTTATGAATTTGTGGCTTTTTCTAATA
TTAAATGAATGTAAGATCACATTATAATGAATAAACAAATGTTTCTATAATCCATTGTGAATGTTTTGTT
GGATCTCTTCTGCAGCATATAACTACTGTATGTGCTATGGTATGGACTATGGAATATGATTAAAGATAAG
GAGCTCCGGTGACGGACCCATGGCTTCGTTGAACAACGGAAACTCGACTTGCCTTCCGCACAATACATCA
TTTCTTCTTAGCTTTTTTTCTTCTTCTTCGTTCATACAGTTTTTTTTTGTTTATCAGCTTACATTTTCTT
GAACCGTAGCTTTCGTTTTCTTCTTTTTAACTTTCCATTCGGAGTTTTTGTATCTTGTTTCATAGTTTGT
CCCAGGATTAGAATGATTAGGCATCGAACCTTCAAGAATTTGATTGAATAAAACATCTTCATTCTTAAGA
TATGAAGATAATCTTCAAAAGGCCCCTGGGAATCTGAAAGAAGAGAAGCAGGCCCATTTATATGGGAAAG
AACAATAGTATTTCTTATATAGGCCCATTTAAGTTGAAAACAATCTTCAAAAGTCCCACATCGCTTAGAT
AAGAAAACGAAGCTGAGTTTATATACAGCTAGAGTCGAAGTAGTGATTGTCGTTTATAATTTGTAGAGTT
TTAGAGCTAGAAATAGCAAGTTAAAATAAGGCTAGTCCGTTATCAACTTGAAAAAGTGGCACCGAGTCGG
TGCTTTTTTTCCCGGCGAGCTTTGGGTACGTCACGTGGCTCGAGCGCGTAGTCCTCGGTAACCACAACAC
TTGTCGGTGAGATTATTTAATGCTGATTAGATTAGACAAAAATTAATTAGTTTTGAGTAGTGGCGTAAGT
GTAAATAATTAGTCTCTTTTTTAACTTAGAAAATAGTTTAATCCTTAGTATAAATAGTCAAAATCACTGG
AATGAAAAACAGTTTTTAATTTTTCCAAATTTGATTCTGATACCATGTTAAATTCGTGGTTCAAAATCAC
TGCAATGAAAAGAGCAATATTGTTTAACTTTTTTTAGGAAAATCGAATTGATTTATAGTCAGTTGATATA
GAGTGAATACATAAGGAACATATACAGTTGATACAATTGTATAATTCGTTCATACACTTAATACAAAGTG
AACCCACAAGGAACATATACACTTAATATAATTGTATTCCTTGATACAAACCAATTTTGTTCGTGTCTCT
ACTCTCTATTTCAATTTCGCTTGACTCTTTACTTTTTCTAATATGTAGCTATAAATCGTAATTAAACAAT
ACTATATCTCTAAATCTCTTATTAAGCTCAAACTATGGTCATATTCGAAAAAATCCTTTTAAATATTGGT
CCCCTCTCACGATTAATGATAGTTATAACTAACATTCAAATTTTAGTTGTACTTGACATCTAAAACTTAA
AAAATAGTACAAGTTAACTTTTTCTTTTTTTTAAAAAAAGGAAATACTTGTATTTATTTTTTTAATATAT
AGTTATATTTTTGGTTATTTGAAAATACTTGATCTGTCATGTATGCTCAGTTAAATATCGTCACATTATA
GAGAAAAAAGTAATAGGAGAAAAAAATTAAAAATTATTTCGAAAAATCAAAATTTTTTTTTGATTGAAAT
GAAAGATGGGTTTCCCAATCGAGGCTGGCAGGATAGGTACATTGGGAAATTTGGATTTGTGTGTTGAAAA
TGATTGTTCAATTTGGCTTTTATAACATTTGTCGTGAAGGCGGGAAACGACAATCTGATCATGAGCGGAG
AATTAAGGGAGTCACGTTATGACCCCCGCCGATGACGCGGGACAAGCCGTTTTACGTTTGGAACTGACAG
AACCGCAACGTTGAAGGAGCCACTCAGCCGCGGGTTTCTGGAGTTTAATGAGCTAAGCACATACGTCAGA
AACCATTATTGCGCGTTCAAAAGTCGCCTAAGGTCACTATCAGCTAGCAAATATTTCTTGTCAAAAATGC
TCCACTGACGTTCCATAAATTCCCCTCGGTATCCAATTAGAGTCTCATATTCACTCTCAATCCAAATAAT
CTGCACCGGATCCGCTAGAGGATCTCGACCTGCAAGATCCCGGGGGGCAATGAGATCCTAGGATGGGGAT
TGAACAAGATGGATTGCACGCAGGTTCTCCGGCCGCTTGGGTGGAGAGGCTATTCGGCTATGACTGGGCA
CAACAGACAATCGGCTGCTCTGATGCCGCCGTGTTCCGGCTGTCAGCGCAGGGGCGCCCGGTTCTTTTTG
TCAAGACCGACCTGTCCGGTGCCCTGAATGAACTCCAGGACGAGGCAGCGCGGCTATCGTGGCTGGCCAC
GACGGGCGTTCCTTGCGCAGCTGTGCTCGACGTTGTCACTGAAGCGGGAAGGGACTGGCTGCTATTGGGC
GAAGTGCCGGGGCAGGATCTCCTGTCATCTCACCTTGCTCCTGCCGAGAAAGTATCCATCATGGCTGATG
CAATGCGGCGGCTGCATACGCTTGATCCGGCTACCTGCCCATTCGACCACCAAGCGAAACATCGCATCGA
GCGAGCACGTACTCGGATGGAAGCCGGTCTTGTCGATCAGGATGATCTGGACGAAGAGCATCAGGGGCTC
GCGCCAGCCGAACTGTTCGCCAGGCTCAAGGCGCGCATGCCCGACGGCGAGGATCTCGTCGTGACACATG
GCGATGCCTGCTTGCCGAATATCATGGTGGAAAATGGCCGCTTTTCTGGATTCATCGACTGTGGCCGGCT
GGGTGTGGCGGACCGCTATCAGGACATAGCGTTGGCTACCCGTGATATTGCTGAAGAGCTTGGCGGCGAA
TGGGCTGACCGCTTCCTCGTGCTTTACGGTATCGCCGCTCCCGATTCGCAGCGCATCGCCTTCTATCGCC
TTCTTGACGAGTTCTTCTGATTAATTAACGATCGACAAGCTCTATTTTCTCCATAATAATGTGTGAGTAG
TTCCCAGATAAGGGAATTAGGGTTCCTATAGGGTTTCGCTCATGTGTTGAGCATATAAGAAACCCTTAGT
ATGTATTTGTATTTGTAAAATACTTCTATCAATAAAATTTCTAATTCCTAAAACCAAAATCCAGTACTAA
AATCCAGATCCCCCGAATTAATTCGGCGTTAATTCAGCATGGAGTCAAAGATTCAAATAGAGGACCTAAC
AGAACTCGCCGTAAAGACTGGCGAACAGTTCATACAGAGTCTCTTACGACTCAATGACAAGAAGAAAATC
TTCGTCAACATGGTGGAGCACGACACACTTGTCTACTCCAAAAATATCAAAGATACAGTCTCAGAAGACC
AAAGGGCAATTGAGACTTTTCAACAAAGGGTAATATCCGGAAACCTCCTCGGATTCCATTGCCCAGCTAT
CTGTCACTTTATTGTGAAGATAGTGGAAAAGGAAGGTGGCTCCTACAAATGCCATCATTGCGATAAAGGA
AAGGCCATCGTTGAAGATGCCTCTGCCGACAGTGGTCCCAAAGATGGACCCCCACCCACGAGGAGCATCG
TGGAAAAAGAAGACGTTCCAACCACGTCTTCAAAGCAAGTGGATTGATGTGATATCTCCACTGACGTAAG
GGATGACGCACAATCCCACTATCCTTCGCAAGACCCTTCCTCTATATAAGGAAGTTCATTTCATTTGGAG
AGAACACGGGGGACTCTTGACAGTAGTATAATATATTATCAAATTATTATGAACAGTACATCTATGTCTT
CATTGGGAGTGAGAAAAGGTTCATGGACTGATGAAGAAGATTTTCTTCTAAGAAAATGTATTGATAAGTA
TGGTGAAGGAAAATGGCATCTTGTTCCCATAAGAGCTGGTAACTATTAAATTAACTATCACGTTATTTTT
ATTTGTCTTTCTGTCTCATTTTATTTGACGTTATTACGAATATCATCTGAAAATGTACGTGCAGGTCTGA
ATAGATGTCGGAAAAGTTGTAGATTGAGGTGGCTGAATTATCTAAGGCCACATATCAAGAGAGGTGACTT
TGAACAAGATGAAGTGGATCTCATTTTGAGGCTTCATAAGCTCTTAGGCAACAGGCATGCAAGTTTATGT
TTTGACAAAATTTGATTAGTATATATTATATATACGTGTGACTATTTCATCTAAATGTTACGTTATTTTA
CGTAGATGGTCACTTATTGCTGGTAGACTTCCCGGAAGGACAGCTAACGATGTGAAAAACTATTGGAACA
CTAATCTTCTAAGGAAGTTAAATACTACTAAAATTGTTCCTCGCGAAAAGATTAACAATAAGTGTGGAGA
AATTAGTACTAAGATTGAAATTATAAAACCTCAACGACGCAAGTATTTCTCAAGCACAATGAAGAATGTT
ACAAACAATAATGTAATTTTGGACGAGGAGGAACATTGCATTTAAATGAGTGTACTTCAAGTCACACCGG
CGAGTGTTTGATCGCCGGCGGTACCGAGTGTACTTCAAGTCAGTGGGAAATCAATAAAATGATTATTTTA
TGAATATATTTCATTGTGCAAGTAGATAGAAATTACATATGTTACATAACACACGAAATAAACAAAAAAA
GACAATCCAAAAACAAACACCCCAAAAAAAATAATCACTTTAGATAAACTCGTATGAGGAGAGGCACGTT
CAGTGACTCGACGATTCCCGAGCAAAAAAAGTCTCCCCGTCACACATGTAGTGGGTGACGCAATTATCTT
TAAAGTAATCCTTCTGTTGACTTGTCATTGATAACATCCAGTCTTCGTCAGGATTGCAAAGAATTATAGA
AGGGATCCCACCTTTTATTTTCTTCTTTTTTCCATATTTAGGGTTGACAGTGAAATCAGACTGGCAACCT
ATTAATTGCTTCCACAATGGGACGAACTTGAAGGGGATGTCGTCGATGATATTATAGGTGGCGTGTTCAT
CGTAGTTGGTGAAATCGATGGTACCGTTCCAATAGTTGTGTCGTCCGAGACTTCTAGCCCAGGTGGTCTT
TCCGGTACGAGTTGGTCCGCAGATGTAGAGGCTGGGGTGTCGGATTCCATTCCTTCCATTGTCCTTGTTA
AATCGGCCATCCATTCAAGGTCAGATTGAGCTTGTTGGTATGAGACAGGATGTATGTAAGTATAAGCGTC
TATGCTTACATGGTATAGATGGGTTTCCCTCCAGGAGTGTAGATCTTCGTGGCAGCGAAGATCTGATTCT
GTGAAGGGCGACACATACGGTTCAGGTTGTGGAGGGAATAATTTGTTGGCTGAATATTCCAGCCATTGAA
GCTTTGTTGCCCATTCATGAGGGAATTCTTCCTTGATCATGTCAAGATATTCCTCCTTAGACGTTGCAGT
CTGGATAATAGTTCTCCATCGTGCGTCAGATTTGCGAGGAGAAACCTTATGATCTCGGAAATCTCCTCTG
GTTTTAATATCTCCGTCCTTTGATATGTAATCAAGGACTTGTTTAGAGTTTCTAGCTGGCTGGATATTAG
GGTGATTTCCTTCAAAATCGAAAAAAGAAGGATCCCTAATACAAGGTTTTTTATCAAGCTGGAGAAGAGC
ATGATAGTGGGTAGTGCCATCTTGATGAAGCTCAGAAGCAACACCAAGGAAGAAAATAAGAAAAGGTGTG
AGTTTCTCCCAGAGAAACTGGAATAAATCATCTCTTTGAGATGAGCACTTGGGATAGGTAAGGAAAACAT
ATTTAGATTGGAGTCTGAAGTTCTTACTAGCAGAAGGCATGTTGTTGTGACTCCGAGGGGTTGCCTCAAA
CTCTATCTTATAACCGGCGTGGAGGCATGGAGGCAGGGGTATTTTGGTCATTTTAATAGATAGTGGAAAA
TGACGTGGAATTTACTTAAAGACGAAGTCTTTGCGACAAGGGGGGGCCCACGCCGAATTTAATATTACCG
GCGTGGCCCCCCCTTATCGCGAGTGCTTTAGCACGAGCGGTCCAGATTTAAAGTAGAAAATTTCCCGCCC
ACTAGGGTTAAAGGTGTTCACACTATAAAAGCATATACGATGTGATGGTATTTGATGGAGCGTATATTGT
ATCAGGTATTTCCGTTGGATACGAATTATTCGTACGACCCTCATAGTTTAAACTATCAGTGTTTGACAGG
ATATATTGGCGGGTAAACCTAAGAGAAAAGAGCGTTTATTAGAATAACGGATATTTAAAAGGGCGTGAAA
AGGTTTATCCGTTCGTCCATTTGTATGTGCATGCCAACCACAGGGTTCCCCTCGGGATCAAAGTACTTTG
ATCCAACCCCTCCGCTGCTATAGTGCAGTCGGCTTCTGACGTTCAGTGCAGCCGTCTTCTGAAAACGACA
TGTCGCACAAGTCCTAAGTTACGCGACAGGCTGCCGCCCTGCCCTTTTCCTGGCGTTTTCTTGTCGCGTG
TTTTAGTCGCATAAAGTAGAATACTTGCGACTAGAACCGGAGACATTACGCCATGAACAAGAGCGCCGCC
GCTGGCCTGCTGGGCTATGCCCGCGTCAGCACCGACGACCAGGACTTGACCAACCAACGGGCCGAACTGC
ACGCGGCCGGCTGCACCAAGCTGTTTTCCGAGAAGATCACCGGCACCAGGCGCGACCGCCCGGAGCTGGC
CAGGATGCTTGACCACCTACGCCCTGGCGACGTTGTGACAGTGACCAGGCTAGACCGCCTGGCCCGCAGC
ACCCGCGACCTACTGGACATTGCCGAGCGCATCCAGGAGGCCGGCGCGGGCCTGCGTAGCCTGGCAGAGC
CGTGGGCCGACACCACCACGCCGGCCGGCCGCATGGTGTTGACCGTGTTCGCCGGCATTGCCGAGTTCGA
GCGTTCCCTAATCATCGACCGCACCCGGAGCGGGCGCGAGGCCGCCAAGGCCCGAGGCGTGAAGTTTGGC
CCCCGCCCTACCCTCACCCCGGCACAGATCGCGCACGCCCGCGAGCTGATCGACCAGGAAGGCCGCACCG
TGAAAGAGGCGGCTGCACTGCTTGGCGTGCATCGCTCGACCCTGTACCGCGCACTTGAGCGCAGCGAGGA
AGTGACGCCCACCGAGGCCAGGCGGCGCGGTGCCTTCCGTGAGGACGCATTGACCGAGGCCGACGCCCTG
GCGGCCGCCGAGAATGAACGCCAAGAGGAACAAGCATGAAACCGCACCAGGACGGCCAGGACGAACCGTT
TTTCATTACCGAAGAGATCGAGGCGGAGATGATCGCGGCCGGGTACGTGTTCGAGCCGCCCGCGCACGGC
TCAACCGTGCGGCTGCATGAAATCCTGGCCGGTTTGTCTGATGCCAAGCTGGCGGCCTGGCCGGCCAGCT
TGGCCGCTGAAGAAACCGAGCGCCGCCGTCTAAAAAGGTGATGTGTATTTGAGTAAAACAGCTTGCGTCA
TGCGGTCGCTGCGTATATGATGCGATGAGTAAATAAACAAATACGCAAGGGGAACGCATGAAGGTTATCG
CTGTACTTAACCAGAAAGGCGGGTCAGGCAAGACGACCATCGCAACCCATCTAGCCCGCGCCCTGCAACT
CGCCGGGGCCGATGTTCTGTTAGTCGATTCCGATCCCCAGGGCAGTGCCCGCGATTGGGCGGCCGTGCGG
GAAGATCAACCGCTAACCGTTGTCGGCATCGACCGCCCGACGATTGACCGCGACGTGAAGGCCATCGGCC
GGCGCGACTTCGTAGTGATCGACGGAGCGCCCCAGGCGGCGGACTTGGCTGTGTCCGCGATCAAGGCAGC
CGACTTCGTGCTGATTCCGGTGCAGCCAAGCCCTTACGACATATGGGCCACCGCCGACCTGGTGGAGCTG
GTTAAGCAGCGCATTGAGGTCACGGATGGAAGGCTACAAGCGGCCTTTGTCGTGTCGCGGGCGATCAAAG
GCACGCGCATCGGCGGTGAGGTTGCCGAGGCGCTGGCCGGGTACGAGCTGCCCATTCTTGAGTCCCGTAT
CACGCAGCGCGTGAGCTACCCAGGCACTGCCGCCGCCGGCACAACCGTTCTTGAATCAGAACCCGAGGGC
GACGCTGCCCGCGAGGTCCAGGCGCTGGCCGCTGAAATTAAATCAAAACTCATTTGAGTTAATGAGGTAA
AGAGAAAATGAGCAAAAGCACAAACACGCTAAGTGCCGGCCGTCCGAGCGCACGCAGCAGCAAGGCTGCA
ACGTTGGCCAGCCTGGCAGACACGCCAGCCATGAAGCGGGTCAACTTTCAGTTGCCGGCGGAGGATCACA
CCAAGCTGAAGATGTACGCGGTACGCCAAGGCAAGACCATTACCGAGCTGCTATCTGAATACATCGCGCA
GCTACCAGAGTAAATGAGCAAATGAATAAATGAGTAGATGAATTTTAGCGGCTAAAGGAGGCGGCATGGA
AAATCAAGAACAACCAGGCACCGACGCCGTGGAATGCCCCATGTGTGGAGGAACGGGCGGTTGGCCAGGC
GTAAGCGGCTGGGTTGTCTGCCGGCCCTGCAATGGCACTGGAACCCCCAAGCCCGAGGAATCGGCGTGAC
GGTCGCAAACCATCCGGCCCGGTACAAATCGGCGCGGCGCTGGGTGATGACCTGGTGGAGAAGTTGAAGG
CCGCGCAGGCCGCCCAGCGGCAACGCATCGAGGCAGAAGCACGCCCCGGTGAATCGTGGCAAGCGGCCGC
TGATCGAATCCGCAAAGAATCCCGGCAACCGCCGGCAGCCGGTGCGCCGTCGATTAGGAAGCCGCCCAAG
GGCGACGAGCAACCAGATTTTTTCGTTCCGATGCTCTATGACGTGGGCACCCGCGATAGTCGCAGCATCA
TGGACGTGGCCGTTTTCCGTCTGTCGAAGCGTGACCGACGAGCTGGCGAGGTGATCCGCTACGAGCTTCC
AGACGGGCACGTAGAGGTTTCCGCAGGGCCGGCCGGCATGGCCAGTGTGTGGGATTACGACCTGGTACTG
ATGGCGGTTTCCCATCTAACCGAATCCATGAACCGATACCGGGAAGGGAAGGGAGACAAGCCCGGCCGCG
TGTTCCGTCCACACGTTGCGGACGTACTCAAGTTCTGCCGGCGAGCCGATGGCGGAAAGCAGAAAGACGA
CCTGGTAGAAACCTGCATTCGGTTAAACACCACGCACGTTGCCATGCAGCGTACGAAGAAGGCCAAGAAC
GGCCGCCTGGTGACGGTATCCGAGGGTGAAGCCTTGATTAGCCGCTACAAGATCGTAAAGAGCGAAACCG
GGCGGCCGGAGTACATCGAGATCGAGCTAGCTGATTGGATGTACCGCGAGATCACAGAAGGCAAGAACCC
GGACGTGCTGACGGTTCACCCCGATTACTTTTTGATCGATCCCGGCATCGGCCGTTTTCTCTACCGCCTG
GCACGCCGCGCCGCAGGCAAGGCAGAAGCCAGATGGTTGTTCAAGACGATCTACGAACGCAGTGGCAGCG
CCGGAGAGTTCAAGAAGTTCTGTTTCACCGTGCGCAAGCTGATCGGGTCAAATGACCTGCCGGAGTACGA
TTTGAAGGAGGAGGCGGGGCAGGCTGGCCCGATCCTAGTCATGCGCTACCGCAACCTGATCGAGGGCGAA
GCATCCGCCGGTTCCTAATGTACGGAGCAGATGCTAGGGCAAATTGCCCTAGCAGGGGAAAAAGGTCGAA
AAGGCCTCTTTCCTGTGGATAGCACGTACATTGGGAACCCAAAGCCGTACATTGGGAACCGGAACCCGTA
CATTGGGAACCCAAAGCCGTACATTGGGAACCGGTCACACATGTAAGTGACTGATATAAAAGAGAAAAAA
GGCGATTTTTCCGCCTAAAACTCTTTAAAACTTATTAAAACTCTTAAAACCCGCCTGGCCTGTGCATAAC
TGTCTGGCCAGCGCACAGCCGAAGAGCTGCAAAAAGCGCCTACCCTTCGGTCGCTGCGCTCCCTACGCCC
CGCCGCTTCGCGTCGGCCTATCGCGGCCGCTGGCCGCTCAAAAATGGCTGGCCTACGGCCAGGCAATCTA
CCAGGGCGCGGACAAGCCGCGCCGTCGCCACTCGACCGCCGGCGCCCACATCAAGGCACCCTGCCTCGCG
CGTTTCGGTGATGACGGTGAAAACCTCTGACACATGCAGCTCCCGGAAACGGTCACAGCTTGTCTGTAAG
CGGATGCCGGGAGCAGACAAGCCCGTCAGGGCGCGTCAGCGGGTGTTGGCGGGTGTCGGGGCGCAGCCAT
GACCCAGTCACGTAGCGATAGCGGAGTGTATACTGGCTTAACTATGCGGCATCAGAGCAGATTGTACTGA
GAGTGCACCATATGCGGTGTGAAATACCGCACAGATGCGTAAGGAGAAAATACCGCATCAGGCGCTCTTC
CGCTTCCTCGCTCACTGACTCGCTGCGCTCGGTCGTTCGGCTGCGGCGAGCGGTATCAGCTCACTCAAAG
GCGGTAATACGGTTATCCACAGAATCAGGGGATAACGCAGGAAAGAACATGTGAGCAAAAGGCCAGCAAA
AGGCCAGGAACCGTAAAAAGGCCGCGTTGCTGGCGTTTTTCCATAGGCTCCGCCCCCCTGACGAGCATCA
CAAAAATCGACGCTCAAGTCAGAGGTGGCGAAACCCGACAGGACTATAAAGATACCAGGCGTTTCCCCCT
GGAAGCTCCCTCGTGCGCTCTCCTGTTCCGACCCTGCCGCTTACCGGATACCTGTCCGCCTTTCTCCCTT
CGGGAAGCGTGGCGCTTTCTCATAGCTCACGCTGTAGGTATCTCAGTTCGGTGTAGGTCGTTCGCTCCAA
GCTGGGCTGTGTGCACGAACCCCCCGTTCAGCCCGACCGCTGCGCCTTATCCGGTAACTATCGTCTTGAG
TCCAACCCGGTAAGACACGACTTATCGCCACTGGCAGCAGCCACTGGTAACAGGATTAGCAGAGCGAGGT
ATGTAGGCGGTGCTACAGAGTTCTTGAAGTGGTGGCCTAACTACGGCTACACTAGAAGGACAGTATTTGG
TATCTGCGCTCTGCTGAAGCCAGTTACCTTCGGAAAAAGAGTTGGTAGCTCTTGATCCGGCAAACAAACC
ACCGCTGGTAGCGGTGGTTTTTTTGTTTGCAAGCAGCAGATTACGCGCAGAAAAAAAGGATCTCAAGAAG
ATCCTTTGATCTTTTCTACGGGGTCTGACGCTCAGTGGAACGAAAACTCACGTTAAGGGATTTTGGTCAT
GCATTCTAGGTACTAAAACAATTCATCCAGTAAAATATAATATTTTATTTTCTCCCAATCAGGCTTGATC
CCCAGTAAGTCAAAAAATAGCTCGACATACTGTTCTTCCCCGATATCCTCCCTGATCGACCGGACGCAGA
AGGCAATGTCATACCACTTGTCCGCCCTGCCGCTTCTCCCAAGATCAATAAAGCCACTTACTTTGCCATC
TTTCACAAAGATGTTGCTGTCTCCCAGGTCGCCGTGGGAAAAGACAAGTTCCTCTTCGGGCTTTTCCGTC
TTTAAAAAATCATACAGCTCGCGCGGATCTTTAAATGGAGTGTCTTCTTCCCAGTTTTCGCAATCCACAT
CGGCCAGATCGTTATTCAGTAAGTAATCCAATTCGGCTAAGCGGCTGTCTAAGCTATTCGTATAGGGACA
ATCCGATATGTCGATGGAGTGAAAGAGCCTGATGCACTCCGCATACAGCTCGATAATCTTTTCAGGGCTT
TGTTCATCTTCATACTCTTCCGAGCAAAGGACGCCATCGGCCTCACTCATGAGCAGATTGCTCCAGCCAT
CATGCCGTTCAAAGTGCAGGACCTTTGGAACAGGCAGCTTTCCTTCCAGCCATAGCATCATGTCCTTTTC
CCGTTCCACATCATAGGTGGTCCCTTTATACCGGCTGTCCGTCATTTTTAAATATAGGTTTTCATTTTCT
CCCACCAGCTTATATACCTTAGCAGGAGACATTCCTTCCGTATCTTTTACGCAGCGGTATTTTTCGATCA
GTTTTTTCAATTCCGGTGATATTCTCATTTTAGCCATTTATTATTTCCTTCCTCTTTTCTACAGTATTTA
AAGATACCCCAAGAAGCTAATTATAACAAGACGAACTCCAATTCACTGTTCCTTGCATTCTAAAACCTTA
AATACCAGAAAACAGCTTTTTCAAAGTTGTTTTCAAAGTTGGCGTATAACATAGTATCGACGGAGCCGAT
TTTGAAACCGCGGTGATCACAGGCAGCAACGCTCTGTCATCGTTACAATCAACATGCTACCCTCCGCGAG
ATCATCCGTGTTTCAAACCCGGCAGCTTAGTTGCCGTTCTTCCGAATAGCATCGGTAACATGAGCAAAGT
CTGCCGCCTTACAACGGCTCTCCCGCTGACGCCGTCCCGGACTGATGGGCTGCCTGTATCGAGTGGTGAT
TTTGTGCCGAGCTGCCGGTCGGGGAGCTGTTGGCTGGCTGG
Features (pLannotate 1.2.2; 23 found; start..end, strand, type, name):
      1..25      +  misc_feature   LB T-DNA repeat: left border repeat from nopaline C58 T-DNA
    403..459     +  CDS            MP_BEYDV (fragment): Protein inferred from homology: Swiss-Prot protein existence level 3. Involved in the viral transport within, and between cells. From Bean yellow dwarf virus (BeYDV).
    966..1307    +  promoter       CaMV 35S promoter: strong constitutive promoter from cauliflower mosaic virus
   1345..5448    +  CDS            cas9: CAS9_STRP1 - Also known as csn1 From Streptococcus pyogenes serotype M1.
   5492..5740    +  terminator     HSP terminator: efficient transcription terminator from the Arabidopsis thaliana heat shock protein 18.2 gene (Nagaya et al., 2010)
   6228..6303    +  misc_RNA       gRNA scaffold: guide RNA scaffold for the Streptococcus pyogenes CRISPR/Cas9 system
   7452..7635    +  promoter       NOS promoter: nopaline synthase promoter NOS promoter
   7698..8490    +  CDS            NeoR/KanR (fragment): aminoglycoside phosphotransferase from Tn5; aph(3')-II (or nptII); confers resistance to neomycin, kanamycin, and G418 (Geneticin®)
   8516..8690    +  polyA_signal   CaMV poly(A) signal: cauliflower mosaic virus polyadenylation signal
   8901..9242    +  promoter       CaMV 35S promoter: strong constitutive promoter from cauliflower mosaic virus
   9307..9645    +  CDS            MYB114 (fragment): MY114_ARATH - Experimental evidence at protein level: Swiss-Prot protein existence level 1. Transcription activator, when associated with BHLH002/EGL3/MYC146, BHLH012/MYC1, or BHLH042/TT8. From Arabidopsis thaliana (Mouse-ear cress).
   9734..9961    +  CDS            MYB113 (fragment): MY113_ARATH - Experimental evidence at protein level: Swiss-Prot protein existence level 1. Transcription activator, when associated with BHLH002/EGL3/MYC146, BHLH012/MYC1, or BHLH042/TT8. From Arabidopsis thaliana (Mouse-ear cress).
  10435..11310   -  CDS            REPA_BEYDV: Experimental evidence at protein level: Swiss-Prot protein existence level 1. Implicated in enhancement of V-sense gene expression. Acts a an inhibitor of C-sense gene transcription. From Bean yellow dwarf virus (BeYDV).
  11605..11661   +  CDS            MP_BEYDV (fragment): Protein inferred from homology: Swiss-Prot protein existence level 3. Involved in the viral transport within, and between cells. From Bean yellow dwarf virus (BeYDV).
  11684..11708   +  misc_feature   RB T-DNA repeat: right border repeat from nopaline C58 T-DNA
  12047..12448   +  CDS            Y4CG_SINFN (fragment): Protein inferred from homology: Swiss-Prot protein existence level 3. From Sinorhizobium fredii (strain NBRC 101917 / NGR234).
  13008..13637   +  CDS            pVS1 StaA: stability protein from the Pseudomonas plasmid pVS1 (Heeb et al., 2000)
  14070..15138   +  CDS            pVS1 RepA (fragment): replication protein from the Pseudomonas plasmid pVS1 (Heeb et al., 2000)
  15204..15398   +  rep_origin     pVS1 oriV: origin of replication for the Pseudomonas plasmid pVS1 (Heeb et al., 2000)
  15601..15640   +  CDS            rop (fragment): Rop protein, which maintains plasmids at low copy number; rop
  15742..15882   +  misc_feature   bom: basis of mobility region from pBR322
  16068..16656   -  rep_origin     ori: high-copy-number ColE1/pMB1/pBR322/pUC origin of replication
  16743..17537   -  CDS            KanR: aminoglycoside phosphotransferase; aphA-3; confers resistance to kanamycin
