[The description below was written by a language model from this plasmid's Addgene catalogue record and pLannotate feature annotations shown in this document.]
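Description:
pTC223 is a roughly 18 kb plant-expression CRISPR construct built on the pLSLR backbone, a binary T-DNA vector that delivers a geminiviral replicon derived from Bean yellow dwarf virus (BeYDV). Outside the T-DNA borders it carries a ColE1/pMB1-type origin with the pBR322 bom site for high-copy propagation in E. coli, the pVS1 oriV with RepA and StaA for replication and stable maintenance in Agrobacterium, and an aphA-3 kanamycin resistance gene for bacterial selection.

Between the nopaline-type left and right border repeats, two short BeYDV movement-protein fragments sit at either end of the payload. They probably mark the duplicated viral intergenic regions, though these are not annotated as such. A reverse-oriented BeYDV Rep/RepA coding region lies near the right border. In this kind of design, Rep releases and circularises the sequence between the repeated viral regions and amplifies it by rolling-circle replication, raising the copy number of both nuclease genes and repair template in plant cells. The replicon contains Streptococcus pyogenes Cas9 driven by the CaMV 35S promoter and ended by the Arabidopsis HSP18.2 terminator, followed by an sgRNA scaffold (guide number 7 according to the record). The promoter driving the sgRNA is not annotated.

The donor consists of a 5' homology arm, a NOS promoter–NptII cassette with a CaMV poly(A) signal for kanamycin selection in plants, and a second 35S promoter abutting the 3' arm. The 3' arm is detected as MYB113/MYB114-like fragments, consistent with the tomato ANT1 MYB coding sequence. Homology-directed repair at the Solanum lycopersicum ANT1 locus would therefore insert the marker and the 35S promoter upstream of ANT1, and the construct is intended for precise gene targeting in tomato.
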