Addgene plasmid #70019: pTC223
Purpose: Cas9/sgRNA targeting ANT1 locus, donor molecule with 5' homology arm-Pnos:NptII-35S:ANT13' homology arm as a Gemini Viral Replicon based on Bean Yellow Dwarf Virus; sgRNA= 7
Depositing lab: Daniel Voytas. Depositing organization: University of Minnesota. Publication: High-frequency, precise modification of the tomato genome. Cermak T, Baltes NJ, Cegan R, Zhang Y, Voytas DF. Genome Biol. 2015 Nov 6;16(1):232. doi: 10.1186/s13059-015-0796-9. PubMed 26541286.
Backbone
  Vector backbone: pLSLR
  Backbone manufacturer: n/a
  Total vector size (bp): 17961
  Vector type: Plant Expression, CRISPR
  Selectable markers: kanamycin
Growth in bacteria
  Bacterial resistance: Kanamycin, 50 μg/mL
  Growth temperature: 37°C
  Growth strain: DH5alpha
  Copy number: High Copy
Gene/Insert
  Gene/Insert name: Nuclease (Cas9/sgRNA) + Donor + GVR
  Species: Solanum lycopersicum
  Insert size (bp): 11728
Terms and licenses: Academic/Nonprofit Terms; Industry Terms: Not Available to Industry
How to cite: pTC223 was a gift from Daniel Voytas (Addgene plasmid # 70019 ; http://n2t.net/addgene:70019 ; RRID:Addgene_70019)
