>Addgene plasmid #70019 | pTC223 | addgene partial sequence | sequence record 129790 | SpCas9-F1 5'-cagcacaagcactacctgga-3'
ATCTCTGAGTTCTCTAAAAGGGTGATCCTCGCTGATGCAAACCTCGATAAGGTGTTGTCTGCTTACAACA
AGCACAGAGATAAGCCTATCAGGGAACAGGCAGAGAACATCATCCATCTCTTCACCCTTACCAACCTCGG
TGCTCCTGCTGCTTTCAAGTACTTCGATACAACCATCGATAGGAAGAGATACACCTCTACCAAAGAAGTG
CTCGATGCTACCCTCATCCATCAGTCTATCACTGGACTCTACGAGACTAGGATCGATCTCTCACAGCTCG
GTGGTGATTCAAGGGCTGATCCTAAGAAGAAGAGGAAGGTTTGACTCGAGATATGAAGATGAAGATGAAA
TATTTGGTGTGTCAAATAAAAAGCTTGTGTGCTTAAGTTTGTGTTTTTTTCTTGGCTTGTTGTGTTATGA
ATTTGTGGCTTTTTCTAATATTAAATGAATGTAAGATCACATTATAATGAATAAACAAATGTTTCTATAA
TCCATTGTGAATGTTTTGTTGGATCTCTTCTGCAGCATATAACTACTGTATGTGCTATGGNATGGACTAT
GGAATATGATTAAAGATAAGGAGCTCCGGTGACGGACCCATGGCTTCGTTGAACAAC
