>Addgene plasmid #70019 | pTC223 | addgene partial sequence | sequence record 129791 | pLSL-gRNA 5'-ttcgttgaacaacggaaactc-3'
TTTTTTTGTTTATCAGCTTACATTTTCTTGAACCGTAGCTTTCGTTTTCTTCTTTTTAACTTTCCATTCG
GAGTTTTTGTATCTTGTTTCATAGTTTGTCCCAGGATTAGAATGATTAGGCATCGAACCTTCAAGAATTT
GATTGAATAAAACATCTTCATTCTTAAGATATGAAGATAATCTTCAAAAGGCCCCTGGGAATCTGAAAGA
AGAGAAGCAGGCCCATTTATATGGGAAAGAACAATAGTATTTCTTATATAGGCCCATTTAAGTTGAAAAC
AATCTTCAAAAGTCCCACATCGCTTAGATAAGAAAACGAAGCTGAGTTTATATACAGCTAGAGTC
