>Addgene plasmid #70019 | pTC223 | addgene partial sequence | sequence record 131095 | StrepPyoCas9-5UTR-F 5'-CGGTGCCACTTTTTCAAGTTG-3'
GCTATTTCTAGCTCTAAAACTCTACAAATTATAAACGACAATCACTACTTCGACTCTAGCTGTATATAAA
CTCAGCTTCGTTTTCTTATCTAAGCGATGTGGGACTTTTGAAGATTGTTTTCAACTTAAATGGGCCTATA
TAAGAAATACTATTGTTCTTTCCCATATAAATGGGCCTGCTTCTCTTCTTTCAGATTCCCAGGGGCCTTT
TGAAGATTATCTTCATATCTTAAGAATGAAGATGTTTTATTCAATCAAATTCTTGAAGGTTCGATGCCTA
ATCATTCTAATCCTGGGACAAACTATGAAACAAGATACAAAAACTCCGAATGGAAAGTTAAAAAGAAGAA
AACGAAAGCTACGGTTCAAGAAAATGTAAGCTGATAAACAAAAAAAAACTGTATGAACGAAGAAGAAGAA
AAAAAGCTAAGAAGAAATGATGTATTGTGCGGAAGGCAAGTCGAGTTTCCGTTGTTCAACGAAGCCATGG
GTCCGTCACCGGAGCTCCTTATCTTTAATCATATTCCATAGTCCATACCATAGCACATACAGTAGTTATA
TGCTGCAGAAGAGATCCAACAAAACATTCACAATGGATTATAGAAACATTTGTTTATTCATTATAATGTG
ATCTTACATTCATTTAATATTAGAAAAAGCCACAAATTCATAACACAACAAGCCAAGAAAAAAACACAAA
CTTAAGCACACAAGCTTTTTATTTGACACACCAAATATTTCATCTTCATCTTCATATCTCGAGTCAAACC
TTCCTCTTCTTCTTA
